>Addgene plasmid #212843 | pCYP10 | addgene full sequence | sequence record 423397 | Addgene NGS Result
ACTGACTCGCTGCACGAGGCAGACCTCAGCGCTAGCGGAGTGTATACTGGCTTACTATGTTGGCACTGAT
GAGGGTGTCAGTGAAGTGCTTCATGTGGCAGGAGAAAAAAGGCTGCACCGGTGCGTCAGCAGAATATGTG
ATACAGGATATATTCCGCTTCCTCGCTCACTGACTCGCTACGCTCGGTCGTTCGACTGCGGCGAGCGGAA
ATGGCTTACGAACGGGGCGGAGATTTCCTGGAAGATGCCAGGAAGATACTTAACAGGGAAGTGAGAGGGC
CGCGGCAAAGCCGTTTTTCCATAGGCTCCGCCCCCCTGACAAGCATCACGAAATCTGACGCTCAAATCAG
TGGTGGCGAAACCCGACAGGACTATAAAGATACCAGGCGTTTCCCCCTGGCGGCTCCCTCGTGCGCTCTC
CTGTTCCTGCCTTTCGGTTTACCGGTGTCATTCCGCTGTTATGGCCGCGTTTGTCTCATTCCACGCCTGA
CACTCAGTTCCGGGTAGGCAGTTCGCTCCAAGCTGGACTGTATGCACGAACCCCCCGTTCAGTCCGACCG
CTGCGCCTTATCCGGTAACTATCGTCTTGAGTCCAACCCGGAAAGACATGCAAAAGCACCACTGGCAGCA
GCCACTGGTAATTGATTTAGAGGAGTTAGTCTTGAAGTCATGCGCCGGTTAAGGCTAAACTGAAAGGACA
AGTTTTGGTGACTGCGCTCCTCCAAGCCAGTTACCTCGGTTCAAAGAGTTGGTAGCTCAGAGAACCTTCG
AAAAACCGCCCTGCAAGGCGGTTTTTTCGTTTTCAGAGCAAGAGATTACGCGCAGACCAAAACGATCTCA
AGAAGATCATCTTATTAAGGGGTCTGACGCTCAGTGGAACGAAAAATCAATCTAAAGTATATATGAGTAA
ACTTGGTCTGACAGTTACCTTAGAAAAACTCATCGAGCATCAAATGAAACTGCAATTTATTCATATCAGG
ATTATCAATACCATATTTTTGAAAAAGCCGTTTCTGTAATGAAGGAGAAAACTCACCGAGGCAGTTCCAT
AGGATGGCAAGATCCTGGTATCGGTCTGCGATTCCGACTCGTCCAACATCAATACAACCTATTAATTTCC
CCTCGTCAAAAATAAGGTTATCAAGTGAGAAATCACCATGAGTGACGACTGAATCCGGTGAGAATGGCAA
AAGCTTATGCATTTCTTTCCAGACTTGTTCAACAGGCCAGCCATTACGCTCGTCATCAAAATCACTCGCA
TCAACCAAACCGTTATTCATTCGTGATTGCGCCTGAGCGAGACGAAATACGCGATCGCTGTTAAAAGGAC
AATTACAAACAGGAATCGAATGCAACCGGCGCAGGAACACTGCCAGCGCATCAACAATATTTTCACCTGA
ATCAGGATATTCTTCTAATACCTGGAATGCTGTTTTCCCGGGGATCGCAGTGGTGAGTAACCATGCATCA
TCAGGAGTACGGATAAAATGCTTGATGGTCGGAAGAGGCATAAATTCCGTCAGCCAGTTTAGTCTGACCA
TCTCATCTGTAACATCATTGGCAACGCTACCTTTGCCATGTTTCAGAAACAACTCTGGCGCATCGGGCTT
CCCATACAATCGATAGATTGTCGCACCTGATTGCCCGACATTATCGCGAGCCCATTTATACCCATATAAA
TCAGCATCCATGTTGGAATTTAATCGCGGCCTGGAGCAAGACGTTTCCCGTTGAATATGGCTCATAACAC
CCCTTGTATTACTGTTTATGTAAGCAGACAGTTTTATTGTTCATGATGATATATTTTTATCTTGTGCAAT
GTACATCAGAGATTTTGAGACACAACCAATTATTGAAGGCCTCCCTAACGGGGGGCCTTTTTTTGTTTCT
GGTCTCCCAAGCGCTTAACGATCGTTGGCTGAACAAACAGACAATCTGGTCTGTTTGTATTATGGAAAAT
TTTTCTGTATAATAGATTCAACAAACAGACAATCTGGTCTGTTTGTATTATCAGCGGTCAACGCATGTGC
TTTGCGTTCTGATGAGACAGTGATGTCGAAACCGCCTCTACAAATAATTTTGTTTAGAGCTACTACTTAA
GGGGGAAATTGATGACTATTCAGGAAGAGGCAATTTTAACTTGTCGTGATGCCTTCGCCGAACTGGCCAG
CCCGGCATGCCTGCATGATCCATATCCGTTTATGCATCAACTGCGCACCCACGATCCGGTGCATCGGGCC
GCGAGTGGTCTGTTCTTGCTGTCTCGTCACGCCGATATCTTTTGGGTTCTGAAGGCGACCGGTGATGCTT
TTCGCGGACCGGCTCCGGGTGAGCTTGCCCGTTACTATCCGAGAGCGGCGACTAGTCTGTCGCTTCAACT
CTTGGCTTCAACACTGGCAATGAAAGAACCTCCAACGCATACTCGATTGCGCCGTCTGATCTCACGCGAC
TTTACCCTGCGTCAAATCGATGTCCTTCGTCCAGACATTGTTCGCATTATCGAAGAACGTTTGGATGGCA
TGGCGCCGGCCTTGGAACGTGGTGAGGCCGTCGACTTACATCGGGAGTTCTCACTTGCGGTGAGTATGCT
GGGTTTTGCTCGTCTGTTCGGTATGCCTCGAGATGATATGTCTCGGATAGCCGCCGGTATCGGTGCAATC
CTCGAAGGCCTCAGTCCGCGAGCAAGCGATGCGCAACTTGCCGCAGCGGATGCCGCAAGCGCGGGTGCAC
AGGCATACTTTGAGGAACTGATTGCGTGTAAACGTGCAGCGCCGCAGGACGACCTGGTCAGCTTATTGGT
AGGTGCGCACGACGGCGACGCTGATACGCTGTCTGATCCTGAGCTCACCTCGATGCTCTGGGGTATGTTA
CTGGGCGGATTTGCTACCACGGCGGCGACCATGGATCATGCCGCGCTGGCTATGATAAGCCAACCTGGTG
CGCAGCGTTGGCTGCAAGGTGATGCCGCCGGTGTTAAGGCTTTCGTTGAAGAAGTCCTCCGTCACCAAGC
GCCGGCCATGTTCAGCTCAATTCCGCGCATTGCGCAACGCGATATCGAACTGGGCGGGGTTGTAATTCCA
AAGGATAGCGATGTTCGCGTGTTGATAGCGGCCGGAAACCGTGATCCGGACGCCTTTCCGGACCCGGATA
GATTTGATCCGGCCCGCTTTCTGGGCACCTCGCCGGGCTTTAGCACTGATGGCCAAGTGATGCTCTCTTT
CGGGCATGGAATCCACTTCTGCGTTGGCGCACAGCTGGCACGTGTGGAAGTGGCGGAGGGATTGTCACGG
TTGCACGCTCGTTTTCCGGCACTGAGCCTGGCTGGAACTCCAGTTCGCGAGCCAAGCGCATTTCTGCGCA
CGTTTCGCGCGCTCCCGGTGCGCTTACAGACTCCGGGCGGTTAATAAGGATGAGCTCTACAAATAAGCAG
AGGTGGTTGTGTTGCGAAAAAAAAAAAAAAACACCCTAACGGGTGTTTTTTTTTTTTTGGTGTCCCCACG
TGTGGCGCTGGAGACCGTCCAATGGCGGCGCGCCATCGAATGGTGCAAAACCTTTCGCGGTATGGCATGA
TAGCGCCCGGAAGAGAGTCAATTCAGGGTGGTGAATATGAGCCCGAAACGTCGTACCCAGGCAGAACGTG
CAATGGAAACCCAGGGTAAACTGATTGCAGCAGCACTGGGTGTTCTGCGTGAAAAAGGTTATGCAGGTTT
TCGTATTGCAGATGTTCCGGGTGCAGCCGGTGTTAGCCGTGGTGCACAGAGCCATCATTTTCCGACCAAA
CTGGAACTGCTGCTGGCAACCTTTGAATGGCTGTATGAGCAGATTACCGAACGTAGCCGTGCACGTCTGG
CAAAACTGAAACCGGAAGATGATGTTATTCAGCAGATGCTGGATGATGCAGCAGATTTTTTTCTGGATGA
TGATTTTAGCATCGGCCTGGATCTGATTGTTGCAGCAGATCGTGATCCGGCACTGCGTGAAGGTATTCTG
CGTACCGTTGAACGTAATCGTTTTGTTGTTGAAGATATGTGGCTGGGTGTGCTGGTGAGCCGTGGTCTGA
GCCGTGATGATGCCGAAGATATTCTGTGGCTGATTTTTAACAGCGTTCGTGGTCTGACAGTTCGTAGCCT
GTGGCAGAAAGATAAAGAACGTTTTGAACGTGTGCGTAATAGCACCCTGGAAATTGCACGTGAACGTTAT
GCAAAATTCAAACGTTGATAAGGATCCTAATTGGTAACGAATCAGACAATTGACGGCTCGAGGGAGTAGC
ATAGGGTTTGCAGAATCCCTGCTTCGTCCATTTGACAGGCACATTATGCATCGATGATAAGCTGTCAAAC
ATGAGCAGATCCTCTACGCCGGACGCATCGTGGCCGGCATCACCGGCGCCACAGGTGCGGTTGCTGGCGC
CTATATCGCCGACATCACCGATGGGGAAGATCGGGCTCGCCACTTCGGGCTCATGAGCAAATATTTTATC
TGAGGTGCTTCCTCGCTC
Features (pLannotate 1.2.2; 13 found; start..end, strand, type, name):
     28..54      +  misc_feature   bom (fragment): basis of mobility region from pBR322
    153..208     -  rep_origin     RSF ori (fragment): Plasmids containing the RSF 1030 origin of replication can be propagated in E. coli cells that contain additional plasmids with compatible origins.
    296..841     -  rep_origin     p15A ori: Plasmids containing the medium-copy-number p15A origin of replication can be propagated in E. coli cells that contain a second plasmid with the ColE1 origin.
    930..1745    -  CDS            KanR: aminoglycoside phosphotransferase; aph(3')-Ia; confers resistance to kanamycin in bacteria or G418 (Geneticin®) in eukaryotes
   1922..1949    +  protein_bind   CuO: CymR-binding P2 operator sequence from the p-cmt operon of Pseudomonas putida (Mullick et al., 2006) CymR
   1980..2007    +  protein_bind   CuO: CymR-binding P2 operator sequence from the p-cmt operon of Pseudomonas putida (Mullick et al., 2006) CymR
   2011..2066    +  ncRNA          Hammerhead 3: Accession: RF00008 - Hammerhead ribozyme (type III)
   2112..3398    +  CDS            cyp114: CPXR_BRADU - Protein inferred from homology: Swiss-Prot protein existence level 3. Cytochromes P450 are a group of heme-thiolate monooxygenases. They oxidize a variety of structurally unrelated compounds, including steroids, fatty acids, and xenobiotics. From Bradyrhizobium diazoefficiens (strain JCM 10833 / BCRC 13528 / IAM 13628 / NBRC 14792 / USDA 110).
   3533..3606    +  promoter       lacIq promoter (fragment): lacI (mutant); In the lacIq allele, a single base change in the promoter boosts expression of the lacI gene about 10-fold.
   3607..4215    +  CDS            cymR: CYMR_PSEPU - Experimental evidence at transcript level: Swiss-Prot protein existence level 2. Involved in the repression of the cym and cmt operons which are responsible of the p-cymene degradation. From Pseudomonas putida (Arthrobacter siderocapsulatus).
   4320..4338    -  promoter       tet promoter (fragment): E. coli promoter for tetracycline efflux protein gene
   4348..4468    +  CDS            TcR (fragment): tetracycline efflux protein; tet; confers resistance to tetracycline
   4487..11      -  rep_origin     RSF ori (fragment) (across the origin): Plasmids containing the RSF 1030 origin of replication can be propagated in E. coli cells that contain additional plasmids with compatible origins.
