[The description below was written by a language model from this plasmid's Addgene catalogue record and pLannotate feature annotations shown in this document.]
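Description:
pCYP10 is a 4,498-nt bacterial expression plasmid built on the pCYP backbone for producing a cytochrome P450 from Acidovorax avenae subsp. avenae in Escherichia coli. The catalogue describes the enzyme as an "LRD-modifying" P450 but does not expand the abbreviation. The coding sequence was codon optimized and obtained by commercial synthesis. Selection is by kanamycin through an aph(3')-Ia (KanR) gene. The only complete replication origin annotated is p15A, which is generally regarded as medium copy and is compatible with ColE1-type plasmids, although the catalogue lists the plasmid as high copy. Short fragments annotated as RSF ori, bom, tet promoter and TcR appear to be partial matches or backbone remnants rather than functional parts.

The P450 open reading frame (about 1.3 kb) is annotated by homology to the Bradyrhizobium cyp114 protein, a similarity-based label rather than the actual source, which the catalogue gives as Acidovorax. It is driven by the PcymRC promoter, seen in the feature table as two CuO operator sites that bind the CymR repressor. Between the operators and the coding sequence lies a hammerhead ribozyme, a part commonly used as an insulator that cleaves the 5' leader so that translation is less dependent on promoter context. CymR itself is encoded on the same plasmid downstream of the P450, expressed from a lacIq-type constitutive promoter fragment, so the regulatory system is self-contained. CymR normally holds the promoter off until cumate relieves repression.

The associated work concerns a redox-proficient E. coli for screening terpenoids and P450s that modify them, so pCYP10 presumably serves as one member of a P450 expression set co-transformed with compatible plasmids.
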