Addgene plasmid #212843: pCYP10
Purpose: Expresses the Acidovorax avenae subsp. Avenae LRD-modifying cytochrome P450 enzyme
Depositing lab: Christopher Voigt. Depositing organization: Massachusetts Institute of Technology. Publication: Design of a redox-proficient Escherichia coli for screening terpenoids and modifying cytochrome P450s. Lin GM, Voigt CA. Nature Catalysis. 6, 1016–1029 (2023). https://doi.org/10.1038/s41929-023-01049-5.
Backbone
  Vector backbone: pCYP
  Vector type: Bacterial Expression
Growth in bacteria
  Bacterial resistance: Kanamycin, 50 μg/mL
  Growth temperature: 37°C
  Growth strain: DH5alpha
  Copy number: High Copy
Gene/Insert
  Gene/Insert name: cytochrome P450 (alt name: Uniprot ID: A0A2R4EAI7)
  Species: Acidovorax avenae subsp. Avenae
  Promoter: PcymRC
  Cloning method: Unknown
Resource information
  A portion of this plasmid was derived from a plasmid made by: codon optimized and synthesized by vendors
Terms and licenses: Academic/Nonprofit Terms; Industry Terms: Not Available to Industry
How to cite: pCYP10 was a gift from Christopher Voigt (Addgene plasmid # 212843 ; http://n2t.net/addgene:212843 ; RRID:Addgene_212843)
